Addgene plasmid #209505: EC67894
Purpose: Cloning protospacers for Cas12a editing
Depositing lab: Wendy Harwood & Cristobal Uauy. Depositing organization: John Innes Centre. Publication: An optimised CRISPR Cas9 and Cas12a mutagenesis toolkit for Barley and Wheat. Lawrenson T, Clarke M, Kirby R, Forner M, Steuernagel B, Brown JKM, Harwood W. Plant Methods. 2024 Aug 13;20(1):123. doi: 10.1186/s13007-024-01234-y. PubMed 39138524.
Backbone
  Vector backbone: Unknown
  Vector type: CRISPR
  Selectable markers: LacZ
Growth in bacteria
  Bacterial resistance: Ampicillin, 100 μg/mL
  Growth temperature: 37°C
  Growth strain: DH5alpha
  Copy number: High Copy
Gene/Insert
  Gene/Insert name: Cas12a-tRNA-DR-DR
  Species: Lachnospiraceae bacterium
  Promoter: TaU6
  Cloning method: Restriction Enzyme; 5′ cloning site unknown (unknown if destroyed)
Terms and licenses: Academic/Nonprofit Terms; Industry Terms: Not Available to Industry
Depositor comments: GoldeGate level 1 position 1
How to cite: EC67894 was a gift from Wendy Harwood & Cristobal Uauy (Addgene plasmid # 209505 ; http://n2t.net/addgene:209505 ; RRID:Addgene_209505)
