[The description below was written by a language model from this plasmid's Addgene catalogue record and pLannotate feature annotations shown in this document.]
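Description:
EC67894 is a small (about 3.4 kb) high-copy E. coli cloning plasmid from a CRISPR mutagenesis toolkit developed for barley and wheat, serving as the acceptor into which protospacers are cloned to build guide RNA units for Cas12a editing. The depositor describes it as a Golden Gate level 1, position 1 module, meaning the finished guide cassette is intended to be combined with other level 1 units into a larger multigene construct. The backbone is not named in the record. The annotated features show a ColE1/pUC-type origin of replication and an AmpR (β-lactamase) gene with its own promoter for ampicillin selection, along with short remnants of an M13 origin, lacZα, a T7 promoter and other common vector fragments.

The insert is listed as Cas12a-tRNA-DR-DR under the TaU6 promoter, a wheat U6 promoter of the type used to drive small RNA transcription by RNA polymerase III. Despite the insert name and the Lachnospiraceae bacterium species entry, no Cas12a coding sequence is annotated and the plasmid's size would not accommodate one, so the name evidently refers to Cas12a-type guide architecture. The feature table does not label the U6 promoter or the direct repeats, but it does identify a tRNA, followed by a lac promoter/operator, pUC multiple cloning site and lacZα fragment. This is consistent with a lacZα dropout cassette lying between the two direct repeats. Replacing it with a protospacer would allow blue/white screening, matching the LacZ marker listed. The tRNA presumably permits processing of the transcript by endogenous tRNA-processing enzymes, while the repeats are the Cas12a recognition elements. The enzymes and cloning sites used are not stated.
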