Features (pLannotate 1.2.2; 16 found; start..end, strand, type, name):
      3..134     -  rep_origin     M13 ori (fragment): M13 bacteriophage origin of replication; arrow indicates direction of (+) strand synthesis
    155..311     -  CDS            lacZα (fragment): LacZα fragment of β-galactosidase; lacZ fragment
    320..338     +  promoter       T7 promoter: promoter for bacteriophage T7 RNA polymerase
    746..816     +  ncRNA          tRNA: Accession: RF00005 - tRNA
    845..887     +  CDS            lacI (fragment): lac repressor; lacI; The lac repressor binds to the lac operator to inhibit transcription in E. coli. This inhibition can be relieved by adding lactose or isopropyl-β-D-thiogalactopyranoside (IPTG).
    900..921     +  protein_bind   CAP binding site: CAP binding activates transcription in the presence of cAMP. E. coli catabolite activator protein
    936..966     +  promoter       lac promoter: promoter for the E. coli lac operon
    974..990     +  protein_bind   lac operator: The lac repressor binds to the lac operator to inhibit transcription in E. coli. This inhibition can be relieved by adding lactose or isopropyl-β-D-thiogalactopyranoside (IPTG). lac repressor encoded by lacI
   1027..1083    -  misc_feature   MCS: pUC18/19 multiple cloning site
   1080..1237    +  CDS            lacZα (fragment): LacZα fragment of β-galactosidase; lacZ fragment
   1243..1342    -  misc_feature   bom (fragment): basis of mobility region from pBR322
   1496..1543    -  CDS            lacI (fragment): lac repressor; lacI; The lac repressor binds to the lac operator to inhibit transcription in E. coli. This inhibition can be relieved by adding lactose or isopropyl-β-D-thiogalactopyranoside (IPTG).
   1580..1620    -  rep_origin     RSF ori (fragment): Plasmids containing the RSF 1030 origin of replication can be propagated in E. coli cells that contain additional plasmids with compatible origins.
   1698..2286    -  rep_origin     ori: high-copy-number ColE1/pMB1/pBR322/pUC origin of replication
   2457..3317    -  CDS            AmpR: β-lactamase; bla; confers resistance to ampicillin, carbenicillin, and related antibiotics
   3318..3422    -  promoter       AmpR promoter: bla
>Addgene plasmid #209505 | EC67894 | addgene full sequence | sequence record 413831 | Addgene NGS Result
CTAAATTGTAAGCGTTAATATTTTGTTAAAATTCGCGTTAAATTTTTGTTAAATCAGCTCATTTTTTAAC
CAATAGGCCGAAATCGGCAAAATCCCTTATAAATCAAAAGAATAGACCGAGATAGGGTTGAGTGGCCGCT
ACAGGGCGCTCCCATTCGCCATTCAGGCTGCGCAACTGTTGGGAAGGGCGTTTCGGTGCGGGCCTCTTCG
CTATTACGCCAGCTGGCGAAAGGGGGATGTGCTGCAAGGCGATTAAGTTGGGTAACGCCAGGGTTTTCCC
AGTCACGACGTTGTAAAACGACGGCCAGTGAGCGCGACGTAATACGACTCACTATAGGGCGAATTGGCGG
AAGGCCGTCAAGGCCGCATCGCATGAAGACAATGCCGACCAAGCCCGTTATTCTGACAGTTCTGGTGCTC
AACACATTTATATTTATCAAGGAGCACATTGTTACTCACTGCTAGGAGGGAATCGAACTAGGAATATTGA
TCAGAGGAACTACGAGAGAGCTGAAGATAACTGCCCTCTAGCTCTCACTGATCTGGGTCGCATAGTGAGA
TGCAGCCCACGTGAGTTCAGCAACGGTCTAGCGCTGGGCTTTTAGGCCCGCATGATCGGGCTTTTGTCGG
GTGGTCGACGTGTTCACGATTGGGGAGAGCAACGCAGCAGTTCCTCTTAGTTTAGTCCCACCTCGCCTGT
CCAGCAGAGTTCTGACCGGTTTATAAACTCGCTTGCTGCATCAGACTTGCCAGTGGTCTAGTGGTAGAAT
AGTACCCTGCCACGGTACAGACCCGGGTTCGATTCCCGGCTGGAAATAATTTCTACTAAGTGTAGATTGA
GACCGCAGCTGGCACGACAGGTTTGCCGACTGGAAAGCGGGCAGTGAGCGCAACGCAATTAATGTGAGTT
AGCTCACTCATTAGGCACCCCAGGCTTTACACTTTATGCTTCCGGCTCGTATGTTGTGTGGAATTGTGAG
CGGATAACAATTTCACACAGGAAACAGCTATGACCATGATTACGCCAAGCTTGCATGCCTGCAGGTCGAC
TCTAGAGGATCCCCGGGTACCGAGCTCGAATTCACTGGCCGTCGTTTTACAACGTCGTGACTGGGAAAAC
CCTGGCGTTACCCAACTTAATCGCCTTGCAGCACATCCCCCTTTCGCCAGCTGGCGTAATAGCGAAGAGG
CCCGCACCGATCGCCCTTCCCAACAGTTGCGCAGCCTGAATGGCGAATGGCGCCTGATGCGGTATTTTCT
CCTTACGCATCTGTGCGGTATTTCACACCGCATATGGTGCACTCTCAGTACAATCTGCTCTGATGCCGCA
TAGTTAAGCCAGCCCCGACACCCGCCAACACCCGCTGACGCGCCCTGACGGGCTTGTCTGCTCCCGGCAT
CCGCTTACAGACAAGCTGTGACGGTCTCATAATTTCTACTAAGTGTAGATTTTTTTGCAATTGTCTTCCT
GGCCTGGGCCTCATGGGCCTTCCGCTCACTGCCCGCTTTCCAGTCGGGAAACCTGTCGTGCCAGCTGCAT
TAACATGGTCATAGCTGTTTCCTTGCGTATTGGGCGCTCTCCGCTTCCTCGCTCACTGACTCGCTGCGCT
CGGTCGTTCGGGTAAAGCCTGGGGTGCCTAATGAGCAAAAGGCCAGCAAAAGGCCAGGAACCGTAAAAAG
GCCGCGTTGCTGGCGTTTTTCCATAGGCTCCGCCCCCCTGACGAGCATCACAAAAATCGACGCTCAAGTC
AGAGGTGGCGAAACCCGACAGGACTATAAAGATACCAGGCGTTTCCCCCTGGAAGCTCCCTCGTGCGCTC
TCCTGTTCCGACCCTGCCGCTTACCGGATACCTGTCCGCCTTTCTCCCTTCGGGAAGCGTGGCGCTTTCT
CATAGCTCACGCTGTAGGTATCTCAGTTCGGTGTAGGTCGTTCGCTCCAAGCTGGGCTGTGTGCACGAAC
CCCCCGTTCAGCCCGACCGCTGCGCCTTATCCGGTAACTATCGTCTTGAGTCCAACCCGGTAAGACACGA
CTTATCGCCACTGGCAGCAGCCACTGGTAACAGGATTAGCAGAGCGAGGTATGTAGGCGGTGCTACAGAG
TTCTTGAAGTGGTGGCCTAACTACGGCTACACTAGAAGAACAGTATTTGGTATCTGCGCTCTGCTGAAGC
CAGTTACCTTCGGAAAAAGAGTTGGTAGCTCTTGATCCGGCAAACAAACCACCGCTGGTAGCGGTGGTTT
TTTTGTTTGCAAGCAGCAGATTACGCGCAGAAAAAAAGGATCTCAAGAAGATCCTTTGATCTTTTCTACG
GGGTCTGACGCTCAGTGGAACGAAAACTCACGTTAAGGGATTTTGGTCATGAGATTATCAAAAAGGATCT
TCACCTAGATCCTTTTAAATTAAAAATGAAGTTTTAAATCAATCTAAAGTATATATGAGTAAACTTGGTC
TGACAGTTACCAATGCTTAATCAGTGAGGCACCTATCTCAGCGATCTGTCTATTTCGTTCATCCATAGTT
GCCTGACTCCCCGTCGTGTAGATAACTACGATACGGGAGGGCTTACCATCTGGCCCCAGTGCTGCAATGA
TACCGCGAGAACCACGCTCACCGGCTCCAGATTTATCAGCAATAAACCAGCCAGCCGGAAGGGCCGAGCG
CAGAAGTGGTCCTGCAACTTTATCCGCCTCCATCCAGTCTATTAATTGTTGCCGGGAAGCTAGAGTAAGT
AGTTCGCCAGTTAATAGTTTGCGCAACGTTGTTGCCATTGCTACAGGCATCGTGGTGTCACGCTCGTCGT
TTGGTATGGCTTCATTCAGCTCCGGTTCCCAACGATCAAGGCGAGTTACATGATCCCCCATGTTGTGCAA
AAAAGCGGTTAGCTCCTTCGGTCCTCCGATCGTTGTCAGAAGTAAGTTGGCCGCAGTGTTATCACTCATG
GTTATGGCAGCACTGCATAATTCTCTTACTGTCATGCCATCCGTAAGATGCTTTTCTGTGACTGGTGAGT
ACTCAACCAAGTCATTCTGAGAATAGTGTATGCGGCGACCGAGTTGCTCTTGCCCGGCGTCAATACGGGA
TAATACCGCGCCACATAGCAGAACTTTAAAAGTGCTCATCATTGGAAAACGTTCTTCGGGGCGAAAACTC
TCAAGGATCTTACCGCTGTTGAGATCCAGTTCGATGTAACCCACTCGTGCACCCAACTGATCTTCAGCAT
CTTTTACTTTCACCAGCGTTTCTGGGTGAGCAAAAACAGGAAGGCAAAATGCCGCAAAAAAGGGAATAAG
GGCGACACGGAAATGTTGAATACTCATACTCTTCCTTTTTCAATATTATTGAAGCATTTATCAGGGTTAT
TGTCTCATGAGCGGATACATATTTGAATGTATTTAGAAAAATAAACAAATAGGGGTTCCGCGCACATTTC
CCCGAAAAGTGCCAC
